>Addgene plasmid #114875 | SOBIR1 X010_pECIA14 | addgene full sequence | sequence record 274759 | Addgene NGS Result
GTAAAACGACGGCCAGTGAATTAATTCGTTGCAGGACAGGATGTGGTGCCCGATGTGACTAGCTCTTTGC
TGCAGGCCGTCCTATCCTCTGGTTCCGATAAGAGACCCAGAACTCCGGCCCCCCACCGCCCACCGCCACC
CCCATACATATGTGGTACGCAAGTAAGAGTGCCTGCGCATGCCCCATGTGCCCCACCAAGAGCTTTGCAT
CCCATACAAGTCCCCAAAGTGGAGAACCGAACCAATTCTTCGCGGGCAGAACAAAAGCTTCTGCACACGT
CTCCACTCGAATTTGGAGCCGGCCGGCGTGTGCAAAAGAGGTGAATCGAACGAAAGACCCGTGTGTAAAG
CCGCGTTTCCAAAATGTATAAAACCGAGAGCATCTGGCCAATGTGCATCAGTTGTGGTCAGCAGCAAAAT
CAAGTGAATCATCTCAGTGCAACTAAAGGGGGGATCCGATCTCAATATGAAGTTATGCATATTACTGGCC
GTCGTGGCCTTTGTTGGCCTCTCGCTCGGGTCCTCAGATCTCAAAGCTCTTCAGGTCATCGAAACAGAGC
TCGGAGTCAACAGTCAACGTTCTTCGGCCAGTGATGTCAACCCTTGCGGTCGCCGAGGAGTTTTCTGCGA
GAGACGGCACTCTGCCACCACCGGAGAATACGTTCTCCGTGTCACGAGGCTCGTCTACCGATCCAGGAGC
TTGACGGGGACTATCTCTCCGGTCATCGGAATGTTGTCGGAGCTCAAGGAACTTACTTTGTCTAATAACC
AGTTGGTCAACGCTGTTCCGGTGGATATCTTAAGCTGTAAGCAACTTGAAGTTCTTGATCTTCGGAAAAA
TAGATTTTCCGGTCAGATTCCGGGAAACTTTTCTAGTTTGAGCCGTCTTCGAATCCTTGATCTCTCTTCG
AACAAGTTATCCGGGAACTTGAATTTCTTGAAGAATCTACGCAATCTGGAGAATCTCTCTGTTGCAAACA
ATCTCTTCTCAGGCAAAATCCCGGAACAAATTGTGTCGTTCCACAATCTCCGGTTCTTTGATTTCTCCGG
AAACCGGTATTTGGAAGGTCCGGCTCCGGTTATGAGCAGTATCAAGCTTCAGACATCTCCACATCAAACA
AGACACATTCTTGCTGAAACTCCAACTTCAAGTCCCACGAACAAACCCAACAACAGCACTACATCAAAAG
CTCCAAAGGGAGCTCCAAAACCAGGGAAGTTGAAGAAGAAGAAGAAGAAGAGCAAGAAGAAGCTGGAGGT
GCTGTTCCAGGGACCAAGCGGCAATCCCGGCGGCGATCTGGCCCCCCAGATGCTGCGCGAGCTGCAGGAG
ACCAATGCCGCCCTGCAGGACGTGCGCGAGCTGCTGCGCCACCGCGTGAAGGAGATCACCTTCCTGAAGA
ACACCGTGATGGAGTGCGACGCCTGCGGCATGCAGCCCTCTAGAGGCTCCGGCTCCATCATCCCAGTTGA
GGAGGAGAACCCGGACTTCTGGAACCGCGAGGCAGCCGAGGCCCTGGGTGCCGCCAAGAAGCTGCAGCCT
GCACAGACAGCCGCCAAGAACCTCATCATCTTCCTGGGCGATGGGATGGGGGTGTCTACGGTGACAGCTG
CCAGGATCCTAAAAGGGCAGAAGAAGGACAAACTGGGGCCTGAGATACCCCTGGCCATGGACCGCTTCCC
ATATGTGGCTCTGTCCAAGACATACAATGTAGACAAACATGTGCCAGACAGTGGAGCCACAGCCACGGCC
TACCTGTGCGGGGTCAAGGGCAACTTCCAGACCATTGGCTTGAGTGCAGCCGCCCGCTTTAACCAGTGCA
ACACGACACGCGGCAACGAGGTCATCTCCGTGATGAATCGGGCCAAGAAAGCAGGGAAGTCAGTGGGAGT
GGTAACCACCACACGAGTGCAGCACGCCTCGCCAGCCGGCACCTACGCCCACACGGTGAACCGCAACTGG
TACTCGGACGCCGACGTGCCTGCCTCGGCCCGCCAGGAGGGGTGCCAGGACATCGCTACGCAGCTCATCT
CCAACATGGACATTGACGTGATCCTAGGTGGAGGCCGAAAGTACATGTTTCGCATGGGAACCCCAGACCC
TGAGTACCCAGATGACTACAGCCAAGGTGGGACCAGGCTGGACGGGAAGAATCTGGTGCAGGAATGGCTG
GCGAAGCGCCAGGGTGCCCGGTATGTGTGGAACCGCACTGAGCTCATGCAGGCTTCCCTGGACCCGTCTG
TGACCCATCTCATGGGTCTCTTTGAGCCTGGAGACATGAAATACGAGATCCACCGAGACTCCACACTGGA
CCCCTCCCTGATGGAGATGACAGAGGCTGCCCTGCGCCTGCTGAGCAGGAACCCCCGCGGCTTCTTCCTC
TTCGTGGAGGGTGGTCGCATCGACCATGGTCATCATGAAAGCAGGGCTTACCGGGCACTGACTGAGACGA
TCATGTTCGACGACGCCATTGAGAGGGCGGGCCAGCTCACCAGCGAGGAGGACACGCTGAGCCTCGTCAC
TGCCGACCACTCCCACGTCTTCTCCTTCGGAGGCTACCCCCTGCGAGGGAGCTCCATCTTCGGGCTGGCC
CCTGGCAAGGCCCGGGACAGGAAGGCCTACACGGTCCTCCTATACGGAAACGGTCCAGGCTATGTGCTCA
AGGACGGCGCCCGGCCGGATGTTACCGAGAGCGAGAGCGGGAGCCCCGAGTATCGGCAGCAGTCAGCAGT
GCCCCTGGACGAAGAGACCCACGCAGGCGAGGACGTGGCGGTGTTCGCGCGCGGCCCGCAGGCGCACCTG
GTTCACGGCGTGCAGGAGCAGACCTTCATAGCGCACGTCATGGCCTTCGCCGCCTGCCTGGAGCCCTACA
CCGCCTGCGACCTGGCGCCCCCCGCCGGCACCACCGACGCCGCGCACCCGGGTTCTAGAGGAAGCACCTC
CGGCGATAACGATTACAAGGATGATGATGATAAGGCCAGCGGCACCGGTCATCATCACCATCACCATTGA
GTTTAAACCCGCTGATCAGCCTCGACTGTGCCTTCTAAGGCCTGAGCTCGCTGATCAGCCTCGATCGAGG
ATCCAGACATGATAAGATACATTGATGAGTTTGGACAAACCACAACTAGAATGCAGTGAAAAAAATGCTT
TATTTGTGAAATTTGTGATGCTATTGCTTTATTTGTAACCATTATAAGCTGCAATAAACAAGTTAACAAC
AACAATTGCATTCATTTTATGTTTCAGGTTCAGGGGGAGGTGTGGGAGGTTTTTTAAAGCAAGTAAAACC
TCTACAAATGTGGTATGGCTGATTATGATCAGTCGACCTGCAGGCATGCAAGCTTGGCGTAATCATGGTC
ATAGCTGTTTCCTGTGTGAAATTGTTATCCGCTCACAATTCCACACAACATACGAGCCGGAAGCATAAAG
TGTAAAGCCTGGGGTGCCTAATGAGTGAGCTAACTCACATTAATTGCGTTGCGCTCACTGCCCGCTTTCC
AGTCGGGAAACCTGTCGTGCCAGCTGCATTAATGAATCGGCCAACGCGCGGGGAGAGGCGGTTTGCGTAT
TGGGCGCTCTTCCGCTTCCTCGCTCACTGACTCGCTGCGCTCGGTCGTTCGGCTGCGGCGAGCGGTATCA
GCTCACTCAAAGGCGGTAATACGGTTATCCACAGAATCAGGGGATAACGCAGGAAAGAACATGTGAGCAA
AAGGCCAGCAAAAGGCCAGGAACCGTAAAAAGGCCGCGTTGCTGGCGTTTTTCCATAGGCTCCGCCCCCC
TGACGAGCATCACAAAAATCGACGCTCAAGTCAGAGGTGGCGAAACCCGACAGGACTATAAAGATACCAG
GCGTTTCCCCCTGGAAGCTCCCTCGTGCGCTCTCCTGTTCCGACCCTGCCGCTTACCGGATACCTGTCCG
CCTTTCTCCCTTCGGGAAGCGTGGCGCTTTCTCATAGCTCACGCTGTAGGTATCTCAGTTCGGTGTAGGT
CGTTCGCTCCAAGCTGGGCTGTGTGCACGAACCCCCCGTTCAGCCCGACCGCTGCGCCTTATCCGGTAAC
TATCGTCTTGAGTCCAACCCGGTAAGACACGACTTATCGCCACTGGCAGCAGCCACTGGTAACAGGATTA
GCAGAGCGAGGTATGTAGGCGGTGCTACAGAGTTCTTGAAGTGGTGGCCTAACTACGGCTACACTAGAAG
AACAGTATTTGGTATCTGCGCTCTGCTGAAGCCAGTTACCTTCGGAAAAAGAGTTGGTAGCTCTTGATCC
GGCAAACAAACCACCGCTGGTAGCGGTGGTTTTTTTGTTTGCAAGCAGCAGATTACGCGCAGAAAAAAAG
GATCTCAAGAAGATCCTTTGATCTTTTCTACGGGGTCTGACGCTCAGTGGAACGAAAACTCACGTTAAGG
GATTTTGGTCATGAGATTATCAAAAAGGATCTTCACCTAGATCCTTTTAAATTAAAAATGAAGTTTTAAA
TCAATCTAAAGTATATATGAGTAAACTTGGTCTGACAGTTACCAATGCTTAATCAGTGAGGCACCTATCT
CAGCGATCTGTCTATTTCGTTCATCCATAGTTGCCTGACTCCCCGTCGTGTAGATAACTACGATACGGGA
GGGCTTACCATCTGGCCCCAGTGCTGCAATGATACCGCGAGACCCACGCTCACCGGCTCCAGATTTATCA
GCAATAAACCAGCCAGCCGGAAGGGCCGAGCGCAGAAGTGGTCCTGCAACTTTATCCGCCTCCATCCAGT
CTATTAATTGTTGCCGGGAAGCTAGAGTAAGTAGTTCGCCAGTTAATAGTTTGCGCAACGTTGTTGCCAT
TGCTACAGGCATCGTGGTGTCACGCTCGTCGTTTGGTATGGCTTCATTCAGCTCCGGTTCCCAACGATCA
AGGCGAGTTACATGATCCCCCATGTTGTGCAAAAAAGCGGTTAGCTCCTTCGGTCCTCCGATCGTTGTCA
GAAGTAAGTTGGCCGCAGTGTTATCACTCATGGTTATGGCAGCACTGCATAATTCTCTTACTGTCATGCC
ATCCGTAAGATGCTTTTCTGTGACTGGTGAGTACTCAACCAAGTCATTCTGAGAATAGTGTATGCGGCGA
CCGAGTTGCTCTTGCCCGGCGTCAATACGGGATAATACCGCGCCACATAGCAGAACTTTAAAAGTGCTCA
TCATTGGAAAACGTTCTTCGGGGCGAAAACTCTCAAGGATCTTACCGCTGTTGAGATCCAGTTCGATGTA
ACCCACTCGTGCACCCAACTGATCTTCAGCATCTTTTACTTTCACCAGCGTTTCTGGGTGAGCAAAAACA
GGAAGGCAAAATGCCGCAAAAAAGGGAATAAGGGCGACACGGAAATGTTGAATACTCATACTCTTCCTTT
TTCAATATTATTGAAGCATTTATCAGGGTTATTGTCTCATGAGCGGATACATATTTGAATGTATTTAGAA
AAATAAACAAATAGGGGTTCCGCGCACATTTCCCCGAAAAGTGCCACCTGACGTCTAAGAAACCATTATT
ATCATGACATTAACCTATAAAAATAGGCGTATCACGAGGCCCTTTCGTCTCGCGCGTTTCGGTGATGACG
GTGAAAACCTCTGACACATGCAGCTCCCGGAGACGGTCACAGCTTGTCTGTAAGCGGATGCCGGGAGCAG
ACAAGCCCGTCAGGGCGCGTCAGCGGGTGTTGGCGGGTGTCGGGGCTGGCTTAACTATGCGGCATCAGAG
CAGATTGTACTGAGAGTGCACCATATGCGGTGTGAAATACCGCACAGATGCGTAAGGAGAAAATACCGCA
TCAGGCGCCATTCGCCATTCAGGCTGCGCAACTGTTGGGAAGGGCGATCGGTGCGGGCCTCTTCGCTATT
ACGCCAGCTGGCGAAAGGGGGATGTGCTGCAAGGCGATTAAGTTGGGTAACGCCAGGGTTTTCCCAGTCA
CGACGTT
Features (pLannotate 1.2.2; 19 found; start..end, strand, type, name):
     23..449     +  promoter       MT promoter: Drosophila metallothionein promoter
    467..520     +  sig_peptide    BiP signal sequence: Drosophila BiP signal sequence
    479..1153    +  CDS            SOBIR1 (fragment): SBIR1_ARATH - Also known as EVR. Experimental evidence at protein level: Swiss-Prot protein existence level 1. Dual specificity kinase acting on both serine/threonine- and tyrosine-containing substrates. Acting as a counterplayer of BIR1, promotes the activation of plant defense and cell death (PubMed:19616764). Component of the RLP23-SOBIR1-BAK1 complex that mediates NLP-triggered immunity (PubMed:27251392). Functions as an inhibitor/regulator of abscission, probably by regulating membrane trafficking during abscission (PubMed:20081191). From Arabidopsis thaliana (Mouse-ear cress).
   1289..1468    +  CDS            Comp (fragment): COMP_RAT - Experimental evidence at protein level: Swiss-Prot protein existence level 1. May play a role in the structural integrity of cartilage via its interaction with other extracellular matrix proteins such as the collagens and fibronectin. Can mediate the interaction of chondrocytes with the cartilage extracellular matrix through interaction with cell surface integrin receptors. Could play a role in the pathogenesis of osteoarthritis. Potent suppressor of apoptosis in both primary chondrocytes and transformed cells. Suppresses apoptosis by blocking the activation of caspase-3 and by indu
   1456..2908    +  CDS            SEAP (fragment): secreted alkaline phosphatase from human placenta The natural enzyme has a C-terminal transmembrane sequence that is replaced by a GPI anchor.
   2945..2974    +  CDS            2xFLAG (fragment): two tandem FLAG® epitope tags
   3080..3214    -  polyA_signal   SV40 poly(A) signal: SV40 polyadenylation signal
   3237..3321    -  CDS            large T antigen (fragment): large T antigen from SV40 (simian virus 40)
   3321..3345    +  misc_feature   MCS (fragment): pUC18/19 multiple cloning site
   3382..3398    -  protein_bind   lac operator: The lac repressor binds to the lac operator to inhibit transcription in E. coli. This inhibition can be relieved by adding lactose or isopropyl-β-D-thiogalactopyranoside (IPTG). lac repressor encoded by lacI
   3406..3436    -  promoter       lac promoter: promoter for the E. coli lac operon
   3451..3472    -  protein_bind   CAP binding site: CAP binding activates transcription in the presence of cAMP. E. coli catabolite activator protein
   3485..3577    -  CDS            lacI (fragment): lac repressor; lacI; The lac repressor binds to the lac operator to inhibit transcription in E. coli. This inhibition can be relieved by adding lactose or isopropyl-β-D-thiogalactopyranoside (IPTG).
   3760..4348    -  rep_origin     ori: high-copy-number ColE1/pMB1/pBR322/pUC origin of replication
   4519..5379    -  CDS            AmpR: β-lactamase; bla; confers resistance to ampicillin, carbenicillin, and related antibiotics
   5380..5484    -  promoter       AmpR promoter: bla
   5579..5614    +  CDS            rop (fragment): Rop protein, which maintains plasmids at low copy number; rop
   5716..5815    +  misc_feature   bom (fragment): basis of mobility region from pBR322
   5821..21      -  CDS            lacZα (fragment) (across the origin): LacZα fragment of β-galactosidase; lacZ fragment
