[The description below was written by a language model from this plasmid's Addgene catalogue record and pLannotate feature annotations shown in this document.]
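Description:
SOBIR1 X010_pECIA14 is an insect-cell expression plasmid built on the pECIA14 backbone for secreted protein production in Drosophila cell culture. It is propagated in E. coli as a high-copy plasmid through a ColE1/pUC-type origin and selected with ampicillin via the β-lactamase gene. The remaining bacterial annotations (lac promoter/operator, lacZα, lacI, rop and bom fragments) appear to be backbone remnants rather than functional parts of the design.

The expression cassette is driven by the copper-inducible Drosophila metallothionein promoter, so expression is switched on by adding copper sulfate. A Drosophila BiP signal sequence directs the product into the secretory pathway. It is followed by the extracellular domain of the Arabidopsis thaliana leucine-rich repeat receptor kinase SOBIR1 (AT2G31880, also called EVERSHED), inserted by ligation-independent cloning. Only this ectodomain fragment is present, not the transmembrane or kinase portions. Its C-terminus is fused to the pentamerising coiled-coil helix of rat COMP, human placental alkaline phosphatase, a FLAG epitope and a hexahistidine tag; the His tag is stated by the depositor but is not annotated in the feature table. An SV40 polyadenylation signal lies downstream of the cassette, although the annotation places it on the opposite strand.

This is the "prey" version of the SOBIR1 ectodomain, meant to be paired with the matching bait construct in pECIA2 for extracellular interaction assays. Pentamerisation through COMP raises avidity so that weak ectodomain contacts can be detected, and alkaline phosphatase provides an enzymatic readout of prey binding. The plasmid belongs to a collection used to map the extracellular interaction network of Arabidopsis LRR receptor kinases.
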