Addgene plasmid #114875: SOBIR1 X010_pECIA14
Purpose: Prey vector SOBIR1 X010_pECIA14 should be used with bait vector SOBIR1 X010_pECIA2.
Depositing lab: Youssef Belkhadir. Depositing organization: Gregor Mendel Institute of Molecular Plant Biology. Publication: An extracellular network of Arabidopsis leucine-rich repeat receptor kinases. Smakowska-Luzan E, Mott GA, Parys K, Stegmann M, Howton TC, Layeghifard M, Neuhold J, Lehner A, Kong J, Grunwald K, Weinberger N, Satbhai SB, Mayer D, Busch W, Madalinski M, Stolt-Bergner P, Provart NJ, Mukhtar MS, Zipfel C, Desveaux D, Guttman DS, Belkhadir Y. Nature. 2018 Jan 18;553(7688):342-346. doi: 10.1038/nature25184. Epub 2018 Jan 10. PubMed 29320478.
Backbone
  Vector backbone: pECIA14
  Backbone manufacturer: Chris Garcia (Addgene plasmid # 47051)
  Vector type: Insect Expression
Growth in bacteria
  Bacterial resistance: Ampicillin, 100 μg/mL
  Growth temperature: 37°C
  Growth strain: DH5alpha
  Copy number: High Copy
Gene/Insert
  Gene/Insert name: AT2G31880
  Species: A. thaliana (mustard weed)
  Entrez Gene: SOBIR1 (a.k.a. AT2G31880, EVERSHED, EVR, F20M17.8, F20M17_8, SUPPRESSOR OF BIR1 1)
  Promoter: Metallothionein (Copper-Inducible)
  Cloning method: Ligation Independent Cloning
Terms and licenses: Academic/Nonprofit Terms; Industry Terms: Not Available to Industry
Depositor comments: Plasmid for secreted expression in Drosophila cell culture by induction via CuSO4. Insert is an extracellular domain of indicated LRR-RK, C-terminally tagged with Pentameric rat COMP helix, Alkaline Phosphatase (human, placental), Flag, and hexahistidine tags. Insert Protein Sequence: SSDLKALQVIETELGVNSQRSSASDVNPCGRRGVFCERRHSATTGEYVLRVTRLVYRSRSLTGTISPVIGMLSELKELTLSNNQLVNAVPVDILSCKQLEVLDLRKNRFSGQIPGNFSSLSRLRILDLSSNKLSGNLNFLKNLRNLENLSVANNLFSGKIPEQIVSFHNLRFFDFSGNRYLEGPAPVMSSIKLQTSPHQTRHILAETPTSSPTNKPNNSTTSKAPKGAPKPGKLKKKKKKSKKK
How to cite: SOBIR1 X010_pECIA14 was a gift from Youssef Belkhadir (Addgene plasmid # 114875 ; http://n2t.net/addgene:114875 ; RRID:Addgene_114875)
